Addgene plasmid #61593: pX602-AAV-TBG::NLS-SaCas9-NLS-HA-OLLAS-bGHpA;U6::BsaI-sgRNA
Purpose: A single vector AAV-Cas9 system containing Cas9 from Staphylococcus aureus (SaCas9) and its sgRNA.
Depositing lab: Feng Zhang. Depositing organization: Broad Institute. Publication: In vivo genome editing using Staphylococcus aureus Cas9. Ran FA, Cong L, Yan WX, Scott DA, Gootenberg JS, Kriz AJ, Zetsche B, Shalem O, Wu X, Makarova KS, Koonin EV, Sharp PA, Zhang F. Nature. 2015 Apr 1. doi: 10.1038/nature14299. PubMed 25830891.
Backbone
  Vector backbone: pAAV
  Vector type: Mammalian Expression, AAV, CRISPR
Growth in bacteria
  Bacterial resistance: Ampicillin, 100 μg/mL
  Growth temperature: 37°C
  Growth strain: Stbl3
  Copy number: High Copy
Gene/Insert 1
  Gene/Insert name: hSaCas9 (alt name: hSauCas9)
  Species: Staphylococcus aureus
  Insert size (bp): 3345
  Mutation: K175R and K736R (deUb mutations)
  GenBank ID: CCK74173.1
  Tag / fusion protein: NLS (N terminal on insert); NLS (C terminal on insert); HA (C terminal on insert); OLLAS tag (C terminal on insert)
Gene/Insert 2
  Gene/Insert name: Chimeric guide for SaCas9
  Species: Staphylococcus aureus
  Insert size (bp): 101
Terms and licenses: Academic/Nonprofit Terms; Industry Terms: Not Available to Industry
How to cite: pX602-AAV-TBG::NLS-SaCas9-NLS-HA-OLLAS-bGHpA;U6::BsaI-sgRNA was a gift from Feng Zhang (Addgene plasmid # 61593 ; http://n2t.net/addgene:61593 ; RRID:Addgene_61593)
