[The description below was written by a language model from this plasmid's Addgene catalogue record and pLannotate feature annotations shown in this document.]
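Description:
pX602-AAV-TBG::NLS-SaCas9-NLS-HA-OLLAS-bGHpA;U6::BsaI-sgRNA is a single-vector AAV CRISPR plasmid built on a pAAV backbone, carrying both the Staphylococcus aureus Cas9 nuclease and its guide RNA cassette between AAV2 inverted terminal repeats. One ITR is annotated intact, while the other appears only as short fragments in the sequencing-derived feature table. That may reflect the difficulty of reading and annotating these hairpin-forming repeats. The ITRs allow the intervening DNA to be packaged into recombinant AAV particles. In bacteria the 7.3 kb plasmid replicates from a high-copy ColE1/pUC-type origin and is selected with ampicillin through the β-lactamase gene. An f1 phage origin is also present, along with small remnants of pBR322 bom and rop sequences.

The first expression unit uses the human thyroxine-binding globulin (TBG) promoter, generally used for hepatocyte-specific expression, to drive a humanised SaCas9 coding sequence. The catalogue records K175R and K736R substitutions, described as "deUb" mutations. The nuclease is listed with an N-terminal NLS, which is not separately annotated in the table. It is followed by a C-terminal bipartite nucleoplasmin NLS, an HA epitope and an OLLAS tag for detection, and the unit ends in a bovine growth hormone polyadenylation signal. Downstream, in the opposite orientation, a human U6 RNA polymerase III promoter drives the SaCas9 chimeric guide scaffold. According to the construct name, BsaI sites upstream of the scaffold serve for inserting a target-specific spacer.

The compact size of SaCas9 lets nuclease and sgRNA fit within one AAV genome. The plasmid is intended for producing AAV for in vivo genome editing in mammalian tissue, and the TBG promoter points to use in liver.
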