Features (pLannotate 1.2.2; 18 found; start..end, strand, type, name):
      1..410     +  promoter       TBG promoter: promoter from the human thyroxine-binding globulin gene (Yan et al., 2012)
    486..3641    +  CDS            cas9: CAS9_STAAU - Experimental evidence at protein level: Swiss-Prot protein existence level 1. CRISPR (clustered regularly interspaced short palindromic repeat) is an adaptive immune system that provides protection against mobile genetic elements (viruses, transposable elements and conjugative plasmids). CRISPR clusters contain spacers, sequences complementary to antecedent mobile elements, and target invading nucleic acids. CRISPR clusters are transcribed and processed into CRISPR RNA (crRNA). In type II CRISPR systems correct processing of pre-crRNA requires a trans- encoded small RNA (tracrRNA)
   3642..3689    +  CDS            nucleoplasmin NLS: bipartite nuclear localization signal from nucleoplasmin
   3696..3722    +  CDS            3xHA (fragment): three tandem HA epitope tags
   3723..3764    +  CDS            OLLAS tag: Escherichia coli OmpF Linker and mouse Langerin fusion sequence tag (Park et al., 2008)
   3798..3909    +  polyA_signal   bGH poly(A) signal: bovine growth hormone polyadenylation signal
   4017..4092    -  misc_RNA       Sa gRNA scaffold: guide RNA scaffold for the Staphylococcus aureus CRISPR/Cas9 system
   4121..4361    -  promoter       U6 promoter: RNA polymerase III promoter for human U6 snRNA
   4371..4511    +  repeat_region  AAV2 ITR: inverted terminal repeat of adeno-associated virus serotype 2 inverted
   4516..4567    -  misc_feature   bom (fragment): basis of mobility region from pBR322
   4586..5041    +  rep_origin     f1 ori (sequence partly withheld): f1 bacteriophage origin of replication; arrow indicates direction of (+) strand synthesis
   5042..5091    -  misc_feature   bom (fragment): basis of mobility region from pBR322
   5193..5228    -  CDS            rop (fragment): Rop protein, which maintains plasmids at low copy number; rop
   5323..5427    +  promoter       AmpR promoter: bla
   5428..6288    +  CDS            AmpR: β-lactamase; bla; confers resistance to ampicillin, carbenicillin, and related antibiotics
   6459..7047    +  rep_origin     ori: high-copy-number ColE1/pMB1/pBR322/pUC origin of replication
   7120..7147    +  repeat_region  AAV2 ITR (fragment): inverted terminal repeat of adeno-associated virus serotype 2 inverted
   7176..7203    +  repeat_region  AAV2 ITR (fragment): inverted terminal repeat of adeno-associated virus serotype 2 inverted
>Addgene plasmid #61593 | pX602-AAV-TBG::NLS-SaCas9-NLS-HA-OLLAS-bGHpA;U6::BsaI-sgRNA | addgene full sequence | sequence record 470051 | Addgene NGS Result
TGCATGTATAATTTCTACAGAACCTATTAGAAAGGATCACCCAGCCTCTGCTTTTGTACAACTTTCCCTT
AAAAAACTGCCAATTCCACTGCTGTTTGGCCCAATAGTGAGAACTTTTTCCTGCTGCCTCTTGGTGCTTT
TGCCTATGGCCCCTATTCTGCCTGCTGAAGACACTCTTGCCAGCATGGACTTAAACCCCTCCAGCTCTGA
CAATCCTCTTTCTCTTTTGTTTTACATGAAGGGTCTGGCAGCCAAAGCAATCACTCAAAGTTCAAACCTT
ATCATTTTTTGCTTTGTTCCTCTTGGCCTTGGTTTTGTACATCAGCTTTGAAAATACCATCCCAGGGTTA
ATGCTGGGGTTAATTTATAACTAAGAGTGCTCTAGTTTTGCAATACAGGACATGCTATAAAAATGGAAAG
ATACCGGTGCCACCATGGCCCCAAAGAAGAAGCGGAAGGTCGGTATCCACGGAGTCCCAGCAGCCAAGCG
GAACTACATCCTGGGCCTGGACATCGGCATCACCAGCGTGGGCTACGGCATCATCGACTACGAGACACGG
GACGTGATCGATGCCGGCGTGCGGCTGTTCAAAGAGGCCAACGTGGAAAACAACGAGGGCAGGCGGAGCA
AGAGAGGCGCCAGAAGGCTGAAGCGGCGGAGGCGGCATAGAATCCAGAGAGTGAAGAAGCTGCTGTTCGA
CTACAACCTGCTGACCGACCACAGCGAGCTGAGCGGCATCAACCCCTACGAGGCCAGAGTGAAGGGCCTG
AGCCAGAAGCTGAGCGAGGAAGAGTTCTCTGCCGCCCTGCTGCACCTGGCCAAGAGAAGAGGCGTGCACA
ACGTGAACGAGGTGGAAGAGGACACCGGCAACGAGCTGTCCACCAGAGAGCAGATCAGCCGGAACAGCAA
GGCCCTGGAAGAGAAATACGTGGCCGAACTGCAGCTGGAACGGCTGAAGAAAGACGGCGAAGTGCGGGGC
AGCATCAACAGATTCAAGACCAGCGACTACGTGAAAGAAGCCAAACAGCTGCTGAAGGTGCAGAAGGCCT
ACCACCAGCTGGACCAGAGCTTCATCGACACCTACATCGACCTGCTGGAAACCCGGCGGACCTACTATGA
GGGACCTGGCGAGGGCAGCCCCTTCGGCTGGAAGGACATCAAAGAATGGTACGAGATGCTGATGGGCCAC
TGCACCTACTTCCCCGAGGAACTGCGGAGCGTGAAGTACGCCTACAACGCCGACCTGTACAACGCCCTGA
ACGACCTGAACAATCTCGTGATCACCAGGGACGAGAACGAGAAGCTGGAATATTACGAGAAGTTCCAGAT
CATCGAGAACGTGTTCAAGCAGAAGAAGAAGCCCACCCTGAAGCAGATCGCCAAAGAAATCCTCGTGAAC
GAAGAGGATATTAAGGGCTACAGAGTGACCAGCACCGGCAAGCCCGAGTTCACCAACCTGAAGGTGTACC
ACGACATCAAGGACATTACCGCCCGGAAAGAGATTATTGAGAACGCCGAGCTGCTGGATCAGATTGCCAA
GATCCTGACCATCTACCAGAGCAGCGAGGACATCCAGGAAGAACTGACCAATCTGAACTCCGAGCTGACC
CAGGAAGAGATCGAGCAGATCTCTAATCTGAAGGGCTATACCGGCACCCACAACCTGAGCCTGAAGGCCA
TCAACCTGATCCTGGACGAGCTGTGGCACACCAACGACAACCAGATCGCTATCTTCAACCGGCTGAAGCT
GGTGCCCAAGAAGGTGGACCTGTCCCAGCAGAAAGAGATCCCCACCACCCTGGTGGACGACTTCATCCTG
AGCCCCGTCGTGAAGAGAAGCTTCATCCAGAGCATCAAAGTGATCAACGCCATCATCAAGAAGTACGGCC
TGCCCAACGACATCATTATCGAGCTGGCCCGCGAGAAGAACTCCAAGGACGCCCAGAAAATGATCAACGA
GATGCAGAAGCGGAACCGGCAGACCAACGAGCGGATCGAGGAAATCATCCGGACCACCGGCAAAGAGAAC
GCCAAGTACCTGATCGAGAAGATCAAGCTGCACGACATGCAGGAAGGCAAGTGCCTGTACAGCCTGGAAG
CCATCCCTCTGGAAGATCTGCTGAACAACCCCTTCAACTATGAGGTGGACCACATCATCCCCAGAAGCGT
GTCCTTCGACAACAGCTTCAACAACAAGGTGCTCGTGAAGCAGGAAGAAAACAGCAAGAAGGGCAACCGG
ACCCCATTCCAGTACCTGAGCAGCAGCGACAGCAAGATCAGCTACGAAACCTTCAAGAAGCACATCCTGA
ATCTGGCCAAGGGCAAGGGCAGAATCAGCAAGACCAAGAAAGAGTATCTGCTGGAAGAACGGGACATCAA
CAGGTTCTCCGTGCAGAAAGACTTCATCAACCGGAACCTGGTGGATACCAGATACGCCACCAGAGGCCTG
ATGAACCTGCTGCGGAGCTACTTCAGAGTGAACAACCTGGACGTGAAAGTGAAGTCCATCAATGGCGGCT
TCACCAGCTTTCTGCGGCGGAAGTGGAAGTTTAAGAAAGAGCGGAACAAGGGGTACAAGCACCACGCCGA
GGACGCCCTGATCATTGCCAACGCCGATTTCATCTTCAAAGAGTGGAAGAAACTGGACAAGGCCAAAAAA
GTGATGGAAAACCAGATGTTCGAGGAAAGGCAGGCCGAGAGCATGCCCGAGATCGAAACCGAGCAGGAGT
ACAAAGAGATCTTCATCACCCCCCACCAGATCAAGCACATTAAGGACTTCAAGGACTACAAGTACAGCCA
CCGGGTGGACAAGAAGCCTAATAGAGAGCTGATTAACGACACCCTGTACTCCACCCGGAAGGACGACAAG
GGCAACACCCTGATCGTGAACAATCTGAACGGCCTGTACGACAAGGACAATGACAAGCTGAAAAAGCTGA
TCAACAAGAGCCCCGAAAAGCTGCTGATGTACCACCACGACCCCCAGACCTACCAGAAACTGAAGCTGAT
TATGGAACAGTACGGCGACGAGAAGAATCCCCTGTACAAGTACTACGAGGAAACCGGGAACTACCTGACC
AAGTACTCCAAAAAGGACAACGGCCCCGTGATCAAGAAGATTAAGTATTACGGCAACAAACTGAACGCCC
ATCTGGACATCACCGACGACTACCCCAACAGCAGAAACAAGGTCGTGAAGCTGTCCCTGAAGCCCTACAG
ATTCGACGTGTACCTGGACAATGGCGTGTACAAGTTCGTGACCGTGAAGAATCTGGATGTGATCAAAAAA
GAAAACTACTACGAAGTGAATAGCAAGTGCTATGAGGAAGCTAAGAAGCTGAAGAAGATCAGCAACCAGG
CCGAGTTTATCGCCTCCTTCTACAACAACGATCTGATCAAGATCAACGGCGAGCTGTATAGAGTGATCGG
CGTGAACAACGACCTGCTGAACCGGATCGAAGTGAACATGATCGACATCACCTACCGCGAGTACCTGGAA
AACATGAACGACAAGAGGCCCCCCAGGATCATTAAGACAATCGCCTCCAAGACCCAGAGCATTAAGAAGT
ACAGCACAGACATTCTGGGCAACCTGTATGAAGTGAAATCTAAGAAGCACCCTCAGATCATCAAAAAGGG
CAAAAGGCCGGCGGCCACGAAAAAGGCCGGCCAGGCAAAAAAGAAAAAGGGATCCTACCCATACGATGTT
CCAGATTACGCTAGCGGCTTCGCCAACGAGCTTGGACCCAGGTTGATGGGAAAGTAAGAATTCCTAGAGC
TCGCTGATCAGCCTCGACTGTGCCTTCTAGTTGCCAGCCATCTGTTGTTTGCCCCTCCCCCGTGCCTTCC
TTGACCCTGGAAGGTGCCACTCCCACTGTCCTTTCCTAATAAAATGAGGAAATTGCATCGCATTGTCTGA
GTAGGTGTCATTCTATTCTGGGGGGTGGGGTGGGGCAGGACAGCAAGGGGGAGGATTGGGAAGAGAATAG
CAGGCATGCTGGGGAGGTACCAAAAATCTCGCCAACAAGTTGACGAGATAAACACGGCATTTTGCCTTGT
TTTAGTAGATTCTGTTTCCAGAGTACTAAAACTGAGACCTGCCGTGGTCTCCGGTGTTTCGTCCTTTCCA
CAAGATATATAAAGCCAAGAAATCGAAATACTTTCAAGTTACGGTAAGCATATGATAGTCCATTTTAAAA
CATAATTTTAAAACTGCAAACTACCCAAGAAATTATTACTTTCTACGTCACGTATTTTGTACTAATATCT
TTGTGTTTACAGTCAAATTAATTCCAATTATCTCTCTAACAGCCTTGTATCGTATATGCAAATATGAAGG
AATCATGGGAAATAGGCCCTCAGCGGCCGCAGGAACCCCTAGTGATGGAGTTGGCCACTCCCTCTCTGCG
CGCTCGCTCGCTCACTGAGGCCGGGCGACCAAAGGTCGCCCGACGCCCGGGCTTTGCCCGGGCGGCCTCA
GTGAGCGAGCGAGCGCGCAGCTGCCTGCAGGGGCGCCTGATGCGGTATTTTCTCCTTACGCATCTGTGCG
GTATTTCACACCGCATA
[95 nt withheld, positions 4568-4662]
T
[46 nt withheld, positions 4664-4709]
C
[141 nt withheld, positions 4711-4851]
CCTTTGACGTTGGAGTCCACGTTCTTT
[37 nt withheld, positions 4879-4915]
ACTCTATCTCGGGCTATTCTTTTGATTTATAAGGGATTTTGCCGATTTCGGTCTATTGGTTAAAAAATGA
GCTGATTTAACAAAAATTTAACGCGAATTTTAACAAAATATTAACGTTTACAATTTTATGGTGCACTCTC
AGTACAATCTGCTCTGATGCCGCATAGTTAAGCCAGCCCCGACACCCGCCAACACCCGCTGACGCGCCCT
GACGGGCTTGTCTGCTCCCGGCATCCGCTTACAGACAAGCTGTGACCGTCTCCGGGAGCTGCATGTGTCA
GAGGTTTTCACCGTCATCACCGAAACGCGCGAGACGAAAGGGCCTCGTGATACGCCTATTTTTATAGGTT
AATGTCATGATAATAATGGTTTCTTAGACGTCAGGTGGCACTTTTCGGGGAAATGTGCGCGGAACCCCTA
TTTGTTTATTTTTCTAAATACATTCAAATATGTATCCGCTCATGAGACAATAACCCTGATAAATGCTTCA
ATAATATTGAAAAAGGAAGAGTATGAGTATTCAACATTTCCGTGTCGCCCTTATTCCCTTTTTTGCGGCA
TTTTGCCTTCCTGTTTTTGCTCACCCAGAAACGCTGGTGAAAGTAAAAGATGCTGAAGATCAGTTGGGTG
CACGAGTGGGTTACATCGAACTGGATCTCAACAGCGGTAAGATCCTTGAGAGTTTTCGCCCCGAAGAACG
TTTTCCAATGATGAGCACTTTTAAAGTTCTGCTATGTGGCGCGGTATTATCCCGTATTGACGCCGGGCAA
GAGCAACTCGGTCGCCGCATACACTATTCTCAGAATGACTTGGTTGAGTACTCACCAGTCACAGAAAAGC
ATCTTACGGATGGCATGACAGTAAGAGAATTATGCAGTGCTGCCATAACCATGAGTGATAACACTGCGGC
CAACTTACTTCTGACAACGATCGGAGGACCGAAGGAGCTAACCGCTTTTTTGCACAACATGGGGGATCAT
GTAACTCGCCTTGATCGTTGGGAACCGGAGCTGAATGAAGCCATACCAAACGACGAGCGTGACACCACGA
TGCCTGTAGCAATGGCAACAACGTTGCGCAAACTATTAACTGGCGAACTACTTACTCTAGCTTCCCGGCA
ACAATTAATAGACTGGATGGAGGCGGATAAAGTTGCAGGACCACTTCTGCGCTCGGCCCTTCCGGCTGGC
TGGTTTATTGCTGATAAATCTGGAGCCGGTGAGCGTGGAAGCCGCGGTATCATTGCAGCACTGGGGCCAG
ATGGTAAGCCCTCCCGTATCGTAGTTATCTACACGACGGGGAGTCAGGCAACTATGGATGAACGAAATAG
ACAGATCGCTGAGATAGGTGCCTCACTGATTAAGCATTGGTAACTGTCAGACCAAGTTTACTCATATATA
CTTTAGATTGATTTAAAACTTCATTTTTAATTTAAAAGGATCTAGGTGAAGATCCTTTTTGATAATCTCA
TGACCAAAATCCCTTAACGTGAGTTTTCGTTCCACTGAGCGTCAGACCCCGTAGAAAAGATCAAAGGATC
TTCTTGAGATCCTTTTTTTCTGCGCGTAATCTGCTGCTTGCAAACAAAAAAACCACCGCTACCAGCGGTG
GTTTGTTTGCCGGATCAAGAGCTACCAACTCTTTTTCCGAAGGTAACTGGCTTCAGCAGAGCGCAGATAC
CAAATACTGTTCTTCTAGTGTAGCCGTAGTTAGGCCACCACTTCAAGAACTCTGTAGCACCGCCTACATA
CCTCGCTCTGCTAATCCTGTTACCAGTGGCTGCTGCCAGTGGCGATAAGTCGTGTCTTACCGGGTTGGAC
TCAAGACGATAGTTACCGGATAAGGCGCAGCGGTCGGGCTGAACGGGGGGTTCGTGCACACAGCCCAGCT
TGGAGCGAACGACCTACACCGAACTGAGATACCTACAGCGTGAGCTATGAGAAAGCGCCACGCTTCCCGA
AGGGAGAAAGGCGGACAGGTATCCGGTAAGCGGCAGGGTCGGAACAGGAGAGCGCACGAGGGAGCTTCCA
GGGGGAAACGCCTGGTATCTTTATAGTCCTGTCGGGTTTCGCCACCTCTGACTTGAGCGTCGATTTTTGT
GATGCTCGTCAGGGGGGCGGAGCCTATGGAAAAACGCCAGCAACGCGGCCTTTTTACGGTTCCTGGCCTT
TTGCTGGCCTTTTGCTCACATGTCCTGCAGGCAGCTGCGCGCTCGCTCGCTCACTGAGGCCGCCCGGGCG
TCGGGCGACCTTTGGTCGCCCGGCCTCAGTGAGCGAGCGAGCGCGCAGAGAGGGAGTGGCCAACTCCATC
ACTAGGGGTTCCTGCGGCCTCTAGACTCGAGGGGCTGGAAGCTACCTTTGACATCATTTCCTCTGCGAA
