>Addgene plasmid #61593 | pX602-AAV-TBG::NLS-SaCas9-NLS-HA-OLLAS-bGHpA;U6::BsaI-sgRNA | addgene partial sequence | sequence record 106202 | hU6-F 5'-GAGGGCCTATTTCCCATGATT-3'
ATACAAGGCTGTTAGAGAGATAATTGGAATTAATTTGACTGTAAACACAAAGATATTAGTACAAAATACG
TGACGTAGAAAGTAATAATTTCTTGGGTAGTTTGCAGTTTTAAAATTATGTTTTAAAATGGACTATCATA
TGCTTACCGTAACTTGAAAGTATTTCGATTTCTTGGCTTTATATATCTTGTGGAAAGGACGAAACACCGG
AGACCACGGCAGGTCTCAGTTTTAGTACTCTGGAAACAGAATCTACTAAAACAAGGCAAAATGCCGTGTT
TATCTCGTCAACTTGTTGGCGAGATTTTTGGTACCTCCCCAGCATGCCTGCTATTCTCTTCCCAATCCTC
CCCCTTGCTGTCCTGCCCCACCCCACCCCCCAGAATAGAATGACACCTACTCAGACAATGCGATGCAATT
TCCTCATTTTATTAGGAAAGGACAGTGGGAGTGGCACCTTCCAGGGTCAAGGAAGGCACGGGGGAGGGGC
AAACAACAGATGGCTGGCAACTAGAAGGCACAGTCGAGGCTGATCAGCGAGCTCTAGGAATTCTTACTTT
CCCATCAACCTGGGTCCAAGCTCGTTGGCGAAGCCGCTAGCGTAATCTGGAACATCGTATGGGTAGGATC
CCTTTTTCTTTTTTGCCTGGCCGGCCTTTTTCGTGGCCGCCGGCCTTTTGCCCTTTTTGATGATCTGAGG
GTGCTTCTTAGATTTCACTTCATACAGGTTGCCCAGAATGTCTGTGCTGTACTTCTTAATGCTCTGGGTC
TTGGAGGCGATTGTCTTAATGATCCTGGGGGGCCTCTTGTCGTTCATGTTTTCCAGGTACTCGCGGTAGG
TGATGTCGATCATGTTCACTTCGATCCGGTTCAGCAGGTCGTTGTTCACGCCGATCACTCTATACAGCTC
GCCGTTGATCTTGATCAGATCGTTGTTGTAGAAGGAGGCGATAAACTCGGCCTGGTTGCTGATCTTCTTC
AGCTTCTTAGCTTCCTCA
