>Addgene plasmid #61593 | pX602-AAV-TBG::NLS-SaCas9-NLS-HA-OLLAS-bGHpA;U6::BsaI-sgRNA | addgene partial sequence | sequence record 106203 | BGH-rev 5'-TAGAAGGCACAGTCGAGG-3'
GAATTCTTACTTTCCCATCAACCTGGGTCCAAGCTCGTTGGCGAAGCCGCTAGCGTAATCTGGAACATCG
TATGGGTAGGATCCCTTTTTCTTTTTTGCCTGGCCGGCCTTTTTCGTGGCCGCCGGCCTTTTGCCCTTTT
TGATGATCTGAGGGTGCTTCTTAGATTTCACTTCATACAGGTTGCCCAGAATGTCTGTGCTGTACTTCTT
AATGCTCTGGGTCTTGGAGGCGATTGTCTTAATGATCCTGGGGGGCCTCTTGTCGTTCATGTTTTCCAGG
TACTCGCGGTAGGTGATGTCGATCATGTTCACTTCGATCCGGTTCAGCAGGTCGTTGTTCACGCCGATCA
CTCTATACAGCTCGCCGTTGATCTTGATCAGATCGTTGTTGTAGAAGGAGGCGATAAACTCGGCCTGGTT
GCTGATCTTCTTCAGCTTCTTAGCTTCCTCATAGCACTTGCTATTCACTTCGTAGTAGTTTTCTTTTTTG
ATCACATCCAGATTCTTCACGGTCACGAACTTGTACACGCCATTGTCCAGGTACACGTCGAATCTGTAGG
GCTTCAGGGACAGCTTCACGACCTTGTTTCTGCTGTTGGGGTAGTCGTCGGTGATGTCCAGATGGGCGTT
CAGTTTGTTGCCGTAATACTTAATCTTCTTGATCACGGGGCCGTTGTCCTTTTTGGAGTACTTGGTCAGG
TAGTTCCCGGTTTCCTCGTAGTACTTGTACAGGGGATTCTTCTCGTCGCCGTACTGTTCCATAATCAGCT
TCAGTTTCTGGTAGGTCTGGGGGTCGTGGTGGTACATCAGCAGCTTTTCGGGGCTCTTGTTGATCAGCTT
TTTCAGCTTGTCATTGTCCTTGTCGTACAGGCCGTTCAGATTGTTCACGATCAGGGTGTTGCCCTTGTCG
TCCTTCCGGGTGGAGTACAGGGTGTCGTTAATCAGCTCTCTATTAGGCTTCTTGTCCACCCGGTGGCTGT
ACTTGTAGTCCTTGAAGTCCTTAATGTGCTTGATCTGG
