>Addgene plasmid #61593 | pX602-AAV-TBG::NLS-SaCas9-NLS-HA-OLLAS-bGHpA;U6::BsaI-sgRNA | addgene partial sequence | sequence record 106204 | hSadCas9-R1 5'-AACCTGTTGATGTCCCGTTC-3'
TTCTTGGTCTTGCTGATTCTGCCCTTGCCCTTGGCCAGATTCAGGATGTGCTTCTTGAAGGTTTCGTAGC
TGATCTTGCTGTCGCTGCTGCTCAGGTACTGGAATGGGGTCCGGTTGCCCTTCTTGCTGTTTTCTTCCTG
CTTCACGAGCACCTTGTTGTTGAAGCTGTTGTCGAAGGACACGCTTCTGGGGATGATGTGGTCCACCTCA
TAGTTGAAGGGGTTGTTCAGCAGATCTTCCAGAGGGATGGCTTCCAGGCTGTACAGGCACTTGCCTTCCT
GCATGTCGTGCAGCTTGATCTTCTCGATCAGGTACTTGGCGTTCTCTTTGCCGGTGGTCCGGATGATTTC
CTCGATCCGCTCGTTGGTCTGCCGGTTCCGCTTCTGCATCTCGTTGATCATTTTCTGGGCGTCCTTGGAG
TTCTTCTCGCGGGCCAGCTCGATAATGATGTCGTTGGGCAGGCCGTACTTCTTGATGATGGCGTTGATCA
CTTTGATGCTCTGGATGAAGCTTCTCTTCACGACGGGGCTCAGGATGAAGTCGTCCACCAGGGTGGTGGG
GATCTCTTTCTGCTGGGACAGGTCCACCTTCTTGGGCACCAGCTTCAGCCGGTTGAAGATAGCGATCTGG
TTGTCGTTGGTGTGCCACAGCTCGTCCAGGATCAGGTTGATGGCCTTCAGGCTCAGGTTGTGGGTGCCGG
TATAGCCCTTCAGATTAGAGATCTGCTCGATCTCTTCCTGGGTCAGCTCGGAGTTCAGATTGGTCAGTTC
TTCCTGGATGTCCTCGCTGCTCTGGTAGATGGTCAGGATCTTGGCAATCTGATCCAGCAGCTCGGCGTTC
TCAATAATCTCTTTCCGGGCGGTAATGTCCTTGATGTCGTGGTACACCTTCAGGTTGGTGAACTCGGGCT
TGCCGGTGCTGGTCACTCTGTAGCCCTTAATATCCTCTTCGTTCACGAGGATTTCTTTGGCGATCTGCTT
CAGGGTGGGCTTCTTCTTCTGCTTGAACACGTTCTCGATGATCTGGAACTTCTCG
