>Addgene plasmid #61593 | pX602-AAV-TBG::NLS-SaCas9-NLS-HA-OLLAS-bGHpA;U6::BsaI-sgRNA | addgene partial sequence | sequence record 106205 | hSaCas9-R1 5'-CCTTCACTCTGGCCTCGTAG-3'
CTGTGGTCGGTCAGCAGGTTGTAGTCGAACAGCAGCTTCTTCACTCTCTGGATTCTATGCCGCCTCCGCC
GCTTCAGCCTTCTGGCGCCTCTCTTGCTCCGCCTGCCCTCGTTGTTTTCCACGTTGGCCTCTTTGAACAG
CCGCACGCCGGCATCGATCACGTCCCGTGTCTCGTAGTCGATGATGCCGTAGCCCACGCTGGTGATGCCG
ATGTCCAGGCCCAGGATGTAGTTCCGCTTGGCTGCTGGGACTCCGTGGATACCGACCTTCCGCTTCTTCT
TTGGGGCCATGGTGGCACCGGTATCTTTCCATTTTTATAGCATGTCCTGTATTGCAAAACTAGAGCACTC
TTAGTTATAAATTAACCCCAGCATTAACCCTGGGATGGTATTTTCAAAGCTGATGTACAAAACCAAGGCC
AAGAGGAACAAAGCAAAAAATGATAAGGTTTGAACTTTGAGTGATTGCTTTGGCTGCCAGACCCTTCATG
TAAAACAAAAGAGAAAGAGGATTGTCAGAGCTGGAGGGGTTTAAGTCCATGCTGGCAAGAGTGTCTTCAG
CAGGCAGAATAGGGGCCATAGGCAAAAGCACCAAGAGGCAGCAGGAAAAAGTTCTCACTATTGGGCCAAA
CAGCAGTGGAATTGGCAGTTTTTTAAGGGAAAGTTGTACAAAAGCAGAGGCTGGGTGATCCTTTCTAATA
GGTTCTGTAGAAATTATACATGCATTCGCAGAGGAAATGATGTCAAAGGTAGCTTCCAGCCCCTCGAGTC
TAGAGGCCGCAGGAACCCCTAGTGATGGAGTTGGCCACTCCCTCTCTGCGCGCTCG
